Addgene plasmid #238374: pTol1-U6abc_cmlc2(myl7)_cmlc2-nmKate
Purpose: Drives expression of 3 different gRNAs targeting cmlc2 (myl7), and expression of nuclear mKate in cardiomyocytes.
Depositing lab: Juan Manuel González-Rosa. Depositing organization: Boston College. Publication: Rapid and robust generation of cardiomyocyte-specific crispants in zebrafish using the cardiodeleter system. Keeley S, Fernandez-Lajarin M, Bergemann D, John N, Parrott L, Andrea BE, Gonzalez-Rosa JM. Cell Rep Methods. 2025 Mar 24;5(3):101003. doi: 10.1016/j.crmeth.2025.101003. PubMed 40132543.
Backbone
  Vector backbone: Tol1-based backbone
  Total vector size (bp): 6610
Growth in bacteria
  Bacterial resistance: Ampicillin, 100 μg/mL
  Growth temperature: 37°C
  Growth strain: DH5alpha
  Copy number: High Copy
Gene/Insert
  Gene/Insert name: nuclear mKate/3 gRNAs targeting cmlc2
  gRNA/shRNA sequence: gA: TGGCTGCATAGATCAGAACCGGG; gB: GCTTCTCTCCAAAGAGGGTGAGG; gC: TGACAACTCCTGTGGCATTAGGG
  Species: D. rerio (zebrafish)
  Promoter: cmlc2 (nmKate); U6 (gRNAs)
  Cloning method: Gibson Cloning
  Sequencing primers: 5′ n/a
Terms and licenses: Academic/Nonprofit Terms; Industry Terms: Not Available to Industry
How to cite: pTol1-U6abc_cmlc2(myl7)_cmlc2-nmKate was a gift from Juan Manuel González-Rosa (Addgene plasmid # 238374 ; http://n2t.net/addgene:238374 ; RRID:Addgene_238374)
