[The description below was written by a language model from this plasmid's Addgene catalogue record and pLannotate feature annotations shown in this document.]
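Description:
pTol1-U6abc_cmlc2(myl7)_cmlc2-nmKate is a 6,610 bp zebrafish transgenesis plasmid built by Gibson assembly on a Tol1 transposon-based backbone. In such a vector, Tol1 arms flank the cargo so that it can be integrated into the genome by Tol1 transposase, although the automated annotation does not mark the transposon arms themselves. In E. coli it is maintained at high copy through a ColE1/pUC-type origin and selected with ampicillin via the β-lactamase gene and its own promoter. The table also lists short fragments of lacI, lacZα, bom, rop and an RSF origin, along with the CAP site, lac promoter and lac operator. These are best read as cloning-vector remnants. A 17 nt hit to the yeast SNR52 promoter is most likely a spurious match.

The payload has two parts. Three consecutive guide RNA cassettes, each driven by a U6 promoter according to the catalogue entry, express distinct gRNAs against zebrafish cmlc2 (myl7). They appear in the feature table as three evenly spaced S. pyogenes Cas9 scaffold (tracrRNA-derived) segments, while the U6 promoters are not annotated. Downstream, the cardiomyocyte-specific cmlc2 promoter drives nuclear-localised mKate, detected as an mKate2 coding sequence. The promoter and localisation signal are again stated only in the catalogue fields.

The plasmid carries no Cas9, so editing depends on nuclease supplied separately. It belongs to the "cardiodeleter" system for rapidly generating cardiomyocyte-specific crispants in zebrafish. Targeting one gene with three guides raises the likelihood of disruptive mutations, and the red nuclear signal marks cardiomyocytes that carry the gRNA transgene.
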