Features (pLannotate 1.2.2; 16 found; start..end, strand, type, name):
      1..125     +  rep_origin     RSF ori (fragment): Plasmids containing the RSF 1030 origin of replication can be propagated in E. coli cells that contain additional plasmids with compatible origins.
    127..219     +  CDS            lacI (fragment): lac repressor; lacI; The lac repressor binds to the lac operator to inhibit transcription in E. coli. This inhibition can be relieved by adding lactose or isopropyl-β-D-thiogalactopyranoside (IPTG).
    232..253     +  protein_bind   CAP binding site: CAP binding activates transcription in the presence of cAMP. E. coli catabolite activator protein
    268..298     +  promoter       lac promoter: promoter for the E. coli lac operon
    306..322     +  protein_bind   lac operator: The lac repressor binds to the lac operator to inhibit transcription in E. coli. This inhibition can be relieved by adding lactose or isopropyl-β-D-thiogalactopyranoside (IPTG). lac repressor encoded by lacI
   1008..1075    +  misc_RNA       tracrRNA (fragment): trans-activating CRISPR RNA for the Streptococcus pyogenes CRISPR/Cas9 system
   1563..1630    +  misc_RNA       tracrRNA (fragment): trans-activating CRISPR RNA for the Streptococcus pyogenes CRISPR/Cas9 system
   2088..2155    +  misc_RNA       tracrRNA (fragment): trans-activating CRISPR RNA for the Streptococcus pyogenes CRISPR/Cas9 system
   2557..2573    +  promoter       SNR52 promoter (fragment): promoter for the S. cerevisiae small nucleolar RNA gene SNR52
   3046..3738    +  CDS            mKate2: mKate2 is a basic (constitutively fluorescent) red fluorescent protein published in 2009, derived from Entacmaea quadricolor. It is reported to be a rapidly-maturing monomer with moderate acid sensitivity.
   4336..4493    +  CDS            lacZα (fragment): LacZα fragment of β-galactosidase; lacZ fragment
   4499..4598    -  misc_feature   bom (fragment): basis of mobility region from pBR322
   4700..4735    -  CDS            rop (fragment): Rop protein, which maintains plasmids at low copy number; rop
   4830..4934    +  promoter       AmpR promoter: bla
   4935..5795    +  CDS            AmpR: β-lactamase; bla; confers resistance to ampicillin, carbenicillin, and related antibiotics
   5966..6554    +  rep_origin     ori: high-copy-number ColE1/pMB1/pBR322/pUC origin of replication
>Addgene plasmid #238374 | pTol1-U6abc_cmlc2(myl7)_cmlc2-nmKate | addgene full sequence | sequence record 480246 | Addgene NGS Result
CATGTTCTTTCCTGCGTTATCCCCTGATTCTGTGGATAACCGTATTACCGCCTTTGAGTGAGCTGATACC
GCTCGCCGCAGCCGAACGACCGAGCGCAGCGAGTCAGTGAGCGAGGAAGCGGAAGAGCGCCCAATACGCA
AACCGCCTCTCCCCGCGCGTTGGCCGATTCATTAATGCAGCTGGCACGACAGGTTTCCCGACTGGAAAGC
GGGCAGTGAGCGCAACGCAATTAATGTGAGTTAGCTCACTCATTAGGCACCCCAGGCTTTACACTTTATG
CTTCCGGCTCGTATGTTGTGTGGAATTGTGAGCGGATAACAATTTCACACAGGAAACAGCTATGACCATG
ATTACGCCAAGCTTGCATGGTCCCTTTAGCCAGTAGCGGTTCTAGGCACGGGCCGTCCGGGCGGTGGCCT
GGGGCGGAAAACTGAAGGGGGGCGGCACCGGCGGCTCAGCCCTTGTAATATATTATATGCACCACTATTG
GTTTACTTATGTCACAGTTTGTAAGTTTGTAACAGCCTGAACCTGGATCAGCTTAGGCCTTCAGTAAGTC
TCTCAGCGTTTCTCCAGCCTCGGTCATTCAGTAAGACGAGTTTCCTGCTCTCGGCGTCTTTTGTTCTGGT
CTTCAAGGAGGGGGGAAATGTTCTGCGCATGCCTGTGGGGGAGGGAGAAGGACACGTCACTGAAAACGTC
CCTGCATCACACCGAGACACCCAATCACTCAAGCCAAGACCAGATAATTTTGCATATGCTTTACAGTTTG
AAAATTACCACGGTAATCCCTCACACAAACTCTGGATTTGAGATCCTTCAGGTTTTATCAGTTTGCAGGT
TTATGTCACCATGATATAGGGTCAGACTTGATCTAAGGGAGCTGAATAAGTGGTTTAGTCACTCACCACC
TCCCAAAAACATACCCAGAAGTCCCTGGTATATATAGCTCTCCCTCCAGCTCTTGGTTCGGGCTGCATAG
ATCAGAACCGTTTAAGAGCTATGCTGGAAACAGCATAGCAAGTTTAAATAAGGCTAGTCCGTTATCAACT
TGAAAAAGTGGCACCGAGTCGGTGCTTTTTTAGTCATCTCATTACCCTCCACGTGTCTGTCTGGGTTTTC
ATGGGCTCTGCTCTAGTGAGAGCAGCTTCCTTTTGTCGGAGTGTTTTGTGCTCTTATCCAAGGCAGGGGG
GATCTGCGCATGCCTGTGGGGGGAGGAGAAGGACACGTGAACAAAAGCTCCTCGATGTCACACAGGAAGT
TCAGGAACTCATCCAATCACTCTAAAGAAACGGCCTGTTTCCTTCGCATACGCTTACAGCTCCAAAACTC
TACGGTAAACCTACATAAACTGCTGGTTTTCAAATTTTAAAGAATTTAAGGGTTTACAGGTTTACTACTA
CACAGTGATTTACTGACACATGTAAGTGTAAATGAGTTGAATAAGTAAGTAAGCCATATACCACACATGA
AACACATACCCAGAAGTCACTGGTATATATAGCCGTCCTCCAGACTCCCAGTTCGGTTCTCTCCAAAGAG
GGTGGTTTAAGAGCTATGCTGGAAACAGCATAGCAAGTTTAAATAAGGCTAGTCCGTTATCAACTTGAAA
AAGTGGCACCGAGTCGGTGCTTTTTTTAAACCAAATCCAATCCGAGAGTCTGTGAATGTTTCGATGGGCC
GTTTGCTGGCGTCTGAGCATGTTGTCCTCTGGTCTGCGGCGGGGGAAGGTCCGCGCATGCCTGTGGGGGA
AGGCGAAGGACACGAGGACAAAAGATCAGTTACGTCACAGAAGAACTCATCCAATCACACAAGCCTAAAA
CCAGCTTCCTCTGCATATGCTTTACAGTTCAAAAATACTACGGTAAACCTCTACAAAACTGCTGGTTTCA
AACTTTGAAGGTTTTAAGCGTTTGCAGGTTTGCCCCGAAGAGGTTTACTGTCATGTTTGAGGTAAATGAG
TTGAATAAGTAGGTTTATCCACTTACCACATGGCAGAAACATACCCAGAAGTCCCGGGTTTATATAGCAG
TTCTCCAGGCTCCTAGTTCGGACAACTCCTGTGGCATTAGTTTAAGAGCTATGCTGGAAACAGCATAGCA
AGTTTAAATAAGGCTAGTCCGTTATCAACTTGAAAAAGTGGCACCGAGTCGGTGCTTTTTTTAAACCTGA
CTCCAAATCAGCAGACTTAACATTCTTTAAAATGATTGATTCAATAGTGATAAAAATCAGGCATAGCCAG
TTGTAACTTTAGATAAATTACAGAAAATGTCAAATACAGAGAACCGATTCTTTTTTATGATACATCCAAG
CACACATTTAACACAATCCAGGCAAACCCCGAATTTCACAGTCACAAGCACTGTTTGTACAAGAGCTTTG
CCTAAGGACACACAGTCTCTATAAGTCCAGGTCGTTGGTTTCACTCTTATTTTAAACATGTGACATTTTT
CCTGCCATCCTGTCTTAGGCTGCTGTTTGCTTCATTCCATGTCACATTAATTTCCTCAGTAGCACCTTTT
ACACACACAGCCAATCTTTTCCAGAAAATTCAATTGCTTTGAAAAGATAATGTGTGAACAAATCCATTTA
GAAAAGGAAAATTAAGAATTTGTAAAATCATCTGTAAATTGTTGGCATTCTTCTGTATATGAACATCACA
TCATTTACAGGTAAAGGTCTGGTCATTAATTATATGACAATTTACTGGTATTATTTTGTGAAAGGGGCTA
TTTTCAATGCATTCATCCATCCTTTTCATCCCCCAAATCTCTCATTCATGTCCCCCTCCCCATCTGCACA
CTTTATCTCATTTTCCACCCTGCTGGAATCTGAGCACTTGTGCAGTTATCAGGGCTCCTGTATTTAGGAG
GCTCTGGGTGTCCATGTAGGGGACGAACAGAAACACTGCAGACCTTTATAGAAGAACAAATGATAAGAGT
CCTCATACATAAAGACTCCATTAGAAACGTCAGTGACCCAGGAGCCCAGACCAACAGCAAAGCAGACAGT
GAACCGCCACCATGCCAAAGAAGAAGCGTAAGGTAGTGAGCGAGCTGATTAAGGAGAACATGCACATGAA
GCTGTACATGGAGGGCACCGTGAACAACCACCACTTCAAGTGCACATCCGAGGGCGAAGGCAAGCCCTAC
GAGGGCACCCAGACCATGAGAATCAAGGCGGTCGAGGGCGGCCCTCTCCCCTTCGCCTTCGACATCCTGG
CTACCAGCTTCATGTACGGCAGCAAAACCTTCATCAACCACACCCAGGGCATCCCCGACTTCTTTAAGCA
GTCCTTCCCCGAGGGCTTCACATGGGAGAGAGTCACCACATACGAAGACGGGGGCGTGCTGACCGCTACC
CAGGACACCAGCCTCCAGGACGGCTGCCTCATCTACAACGTCAAGATCAGAGGGGTGAACTTCCCATCCA
ACGGCCCTGTGATGCAGAAGAAAACACTCGGCTGGGAGGCCTCCACCGAGACCCTGTACCCCGCTGACGG
CGGCCTGGAAGGCAGAGCCGACATGGCCCTGAAGCTCGTGGGCGGGGGCCACCTGATCTGCAACTTGAAG
ACCACATACAGATCCAAGAAACCCGCTAAGAACCTCAAGATGCCCGGCGTCTACTATGTGGACAGAAGAC
TGGAAAGAATCAAGGAGGCCGACAAAGAGACCTACGTCGAGCAGCACGAGGTGGCTGTGGCCAGATACTG
CGACCTCCCTAGCAAACTGGGGCACAGAGTTTAAAGCCACCATGGAGATCTCGAGACTAGTAATTAAGTC
TCAGCCACCGTTAACTGAACATGTCAAAACCTGTGGAGACTGTTGAGATTTGATGTTCTGAAAAGATAAA
GCCTATAAATAAAATGTTGCCCAAATTTCCTGCCTGATGTTTTTCTTTGTCTTTGCTACATGGCTTTGCT
GCTCGGATCGGCTCACTCTGTGTATGCCACGTTCACTTTGTACTCTCCTTCTCACGGTAGGTTTATTATT
TTTAGATGTGCAGTTAGTTTCTGTGAAATAACACACCACACACTGATATTGTCTGTGCATTGACTTGGTG
AGTGCACATTGTTTTTGATCTTGACATATTTATATTTGATTGATCAGGTGAACTGTGTGAATCTAAAGTG
CTCCATACAGATGTTCTGCATTGAAAATATTCTCATTTTATTAGTGGAAGTGAGTGTATGCCAGCGGCCG
CGGTACCCTGCAGTCTAGACATTTCAGTTGACGAAGACAAACAAAGTTCTGTTGTGACTATGGGGGGGGG
GGGCGCCTGGGGATGGTCTCGCCCGGGGAGTAATTCAGGGTAGAACCGCCACTGCCTTTAGCGACATTCA
CTGGCCGTCGTTTTACAACGTCGTGACTGGGAAAACCCTGGCGTTACCCAACTTAATCGCCTTGCAGCAC
ATCCCCCTTTCGCCAGCTGGCGTAATAGCGAAGAGGCCCGCACCGATCGCCCTTCCCAACAGTTGCGCAG
CCTGAATGGCGAATGGCGCCTGATGCGGTATTTTCTCCTTACGCATCTGTGCGGTATTTCACACCGCATA
TGGTGCACTCTCAGTACAATCTGCTCTGATGCCGCATAGTTAAGCCAGCCCCGACACCCGCCAACACCCG
CTGACGCGCCCTGACGGGCTTGTCTGCTCCCGGCATCCGCTTACAGACAAGCTGTGACCGTCTCCGGGAG
CTGCATGTGTCAGAGGTTTTCACCGTCATCACCGAAACGCGCGAGACGAAAGGGCCTCGTGATACGCCTA
TTTTTATAGGTTAATGTCATGATAATAATGGTTTCTTAGACGTCAGGTGGCACTTTTCGGGGAAATGTGC
GCGGAACCCCTATTTGTTTATTTTTCTAAATACATTCAAATATGTATCCGCTCATGAGACAATAACCCTG
ATAAATGCTTCAATAATATTGAAAAAGGAAGAGTATGAGTATTCAACATTTCCGTGTCGCCCTTATTCCC
TTTTTTGCGGCATTTTGCCTTCCTGTTTTTGCTCACCCAGAAACGCTGGTGAAAGTAAAAGATGCTGAAG
ATCAGTTGGGTGCACGAGTGGGTTACATCGAACTGGATCTCAACAGCGGTAAGATCCTTGAGAGTTTTCG
CCCCGAAGAACGTTTTCCAATGATGAGCACTTTTAAAGTTCTGCTATGTGGCGCGGTATTATCCCGTATT
GACGCCGGGCAAGAGCAACTCGGTCGCCGCATACACTATTCTCAGAATGACTTGGTTGAGTACTCACCAG
TCACAGAAAAGCATCTTACGGATGGCATGACAGTAAGAGAATTATGCAGTGCTGCCATAACCATGAGTGA
TAACACTGCGGCCAACTTACTTCTGACAACGATCGGAGGACCGAAGGAGCTAACCGCTTTTTTGCACAAC
ATGGGGGATCATGTAACTCGCCTTGATCGTTGGGAACCGGAGCTGAATGAAGCCATACCAAACGACGAGC
GTGACACCACGATGCCTGTAGCAATGGCAACAACGTTGCGCAAACTATTAACTGGCGAACTACTTACTCT
AGCTTCCCGGCAACAATTAATAGACTGGATGGAGGCGGATAAAGTTGCAGGACCACTTCTGCGCTCGGCC
CTTCCGGCTGGCTGGTTTATTGCTGATAAATCTGGAGCCGGTGAGCGTGGGTCTCGCGGTATCATTGCAG
CACTGGGGCCAGATGGTAAGCCCTCCCGTATCGTAGTTATCTACACGACGGGGAGTCAGGCAACTATGGA
TGAACGAAATAGACAGATCGCTGAGATAGGTGCCTCACTGATTAAGCATTGGTAACTGTCAGACCAAGTT
TACTCATATATACTTTAGATTGATTTAAAACTTCATTTTTAATTTAAAAGGATCTAGGTGAAGATCCTTT
TTGATAATCTCATGACCAAAATCCCTTAACGTGAGTTTTCGTTCCACTGAGCGTCAGACCCCGTAGAAAA
GATCAAAGGATCTTCTTGAGATCCTTTTTTTCTGCGCGTAATCTGCTGCTTGCAAACAAAAAAACCACCG
CTACCAGCGGTGGTTTGTTTGCCGGATCAAGAGCTACCAACTCTTTTTCCGAAGGTAACTGGCTTCAGCA
GAGCGCAGATACCAAATACTGTTCTTCTAGTGTAGCCGTAGTTAGGCCACCACTTCAAGAACTCTGTAGC
ACCGCCTACATACCTCGCTCTGCTAATCCTGTTACCAGTGGCTGCTGCCAGTGGCGATAAGTCGTGTCTT
ACCGGGTTGGACTCAAGACGATAGTTACCGGATAAGGCGCAGCGGTCGGGCTGAACGGGGGGTTCGTGCA
CACAGCCCAGCTTGGAGCGAACGACCTACACCGAACTGAGATACCTACAGCGTGAGCTATGAGAAAGCGC
CACGCTTCCCGAAGGGAGAAAGGCGGACAGGTATCCGGTAAGCGGCAGGGTCGGAACAGGAGAGCGCACG
AGGGAGCTTCCAGGGGGAAACGCCTGGTATCTTTATAGTCCTGTCGGGTTTCGCCACCTCTGACTTGAGC
GTCGATTTTTGTGATGCTCGTCAGGGGGGCGGAGCCTATGGAAAAACGCCAGCAACGCGGCCTTTTTACG
GTTCCTGGCCTTTTGCTGGCCTTTTGCTCA
